Addgene plasmid #168679: pDONR223 HCoV-NL63 NSP14_stop
Purpose: Gateway-compatible Entry vector
Depositing lab: Fritz Roth. Depositing organization: Sinai Health System. Publication: A resource of human coronavirus protein-coding sequences in a flexible, multipurpose Gateway Entry clone collection. Weller B, Lin CW, Pogoutse O, Sauer M, Marin-de la Rosa N, Strobel A, Young V, Knapp JJ, Rayhan A, Falter C, Kim DK, Roth FP, Falter-Braun P. G3 (Bethesda). 2023 Jul 5;13(7):jkad105. doi: 10.1093/g3journal/jkad105. PubMed 37267226.
Backbone
  Vector backbone: pDONR223
  Backbone manufacturer: Rual et al, Genome Res. 14:2128-2135, 2004.
  Backbone size w/o insert (bp): 5005
  Vector type: Other
Growth in bacteria
  Bacterial resistance: Spectinomycin, 50 μg/mL
  Growth temperature: 37°C
  Growth strain: DH5alpha
  Copy number: Unknown
Gene/Insert
  Gene/Insert name: NSP14
  Species: Other
  Insert size (bp): 1554
  Entrez Gene: ORF1ab (a.k.a. HCNV63gp1)
  Cloning method: Gateway Cloning
  Sequencing primers: 5′ m13-For; 3′ m13-Rev
Resource information
  A portion of this plasmid was derived from a plasmid made by: Falter-Braun Lab
Terms and licenses: Academic/Nonprofit Terms; Industry Terms
How to cite: pDONR223 HCoV-NL63 NSP14_stop was a gift from Fritz Roth (Addgene plasmid # 168679 ; http://n2t.net/addgene:168679 ; RRID:Addgene_168679)
