[The description below was written by a language model from this plasmid's Addgene catalogue record.]
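Description:
pDONR223 HCoV-NL63 NSP14_stop is a Gateway Entry clone built on the pDONR223 donor backbone (listed as 5005 bp without insert). It carries the coding sequence for non-structural protein 14 (NSP14) of human coronavirus NL63. The 1554 bp insert corresponds to the NSP14 portion of the viral ORF1ab polyprotein gene and was introduced by Gateway recombinational cloning. In an Entry clone of this type the open reading frame is normally flanked by attL recombination sites, although no feature table is provided to confirm the exact site arrangement. The plasmid is maintained in standard E. coli cloning strains such as DH5alpha under spectinomycin selection. The record gives no copy number and does not name the origin of replication. M13 forward and reverse primer sites flank the insert for sequence verification.

As an Entry vector, the construct is not itself an expression plasmid, and the record lists no promoter, tag or reporter driving NSP14. Instead it serves as a shuttle from which the ORF can be moved by LR recombination into any compatible Gateway Destination vector, which then supplies the promoter, host-specific elements and any fusion partners. The "_stop" suffix suggests that this version keeps a stop codon at the end of the ORF. Such a clone would suit native C-terminus or N-terminally tagged expression rather than C-terminal fusions, though the record does not spell this out. The plasmid belongs to a collection of human coronavirus protein-coding sequences assembled as a flexible, multipurpose Gateway resource. Such a collection supports uses like protein expression, interaction mapping and functional studies of viral proteins.
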