>Addgene plasmid #168679 | pDONR223 HCoV-NL63 NSP14_stop | depositor partial sequence | sequence record 326888 | Inserted CDS with Stop codon
ATGTCTAGCCAGGTTTGTGGCTTGTTTAAAAATTGTACACGCACTCCTCTTAATTTACCACCAACTCATG
CACACACTTTCTTGTCGTTGTCAGATCAGTTTAAGACTACAGGTGATTTAGCTGTTCAAATAGGTTCAAA
TAACGTTTGTACTTATGAACATGTTATATCATTTATGGGTTTTAGGTTTGATATTAGTATTCCTGGTAGT
CATAGTTTGTTTTGTACACGTGACTTTGCTATTCGTAATGTGCGTGGTTGGTTGGGTATGGATGTTGAAA
GTGCTCATGTTTGTGGCGATAACATAGGTACTAATGTTCCTTTACAGGTTGGTTTTTCAAATGGTGTTAA
TTTTGTTGTGCAAACTGAAGGTTGTGTGTCTACCAATTTTGGTGATGTTATTAAACCTGTTTGTGCAAAA
TCTCCACCAGGTGAACAATTTAGACACCTTATTCCTCTTTTACGTAAAGGACAACCTTGGTTAATTGTTC
GTAGACGCATTGTGCAAATGATATCTGATTATTTGTCCAATTTGTCTGACATTCTTGTCTTTGTTTTGTG
GGCAGGTAGTTTGGAATTAACTACAATGCGTTACTTTGTAAAAATAGGGCCAATTAAATATTGTTATTGT
GGTAATTCTGCCACTTGTTATAATTCAGTTAGTAATGAATATTGTTGTTTTAAACATGCATTGGGTTGTG
ATTATGTTTACAATCCGTATGCTTTTGATATACAACAGTGGGGTTATGTTGGTTCCTTGAGCCAAAACCA
CCACACATTCTGTAACATTCATAGAAACGAGCATGATGCCTCTGGTGATGCTGTTATGACACGTTGTTTG
GCAGTACATGATTGTTTTGTCAAAAATGTTGATTGGACTGTAACGTACCCCTTTATTGCAAATGAGAAAT
TTATCAATGGCTGTGGGCGTAATGTCCAGGGACATGTTGTTCGTGCAGCCTTGAAATTGTATAAACCTAG
TGTTATTCATGACATTGGTAATCCTAAAGGTGTACGTTGTGCTGTTACTGATGCCAAATGGTACTGTTAT
GACAAGCAACCTGTTAATAGTAATGTCAAGTTGTTGGATTATGATTATGCAACCCATGGTCAACTTGATG
GTCTTTGTTTATTCTGGAATTGTAATGTTGATATGTATCCAGAATTTTCAATTGTGTGTCGTTTTGACAC
ACGTACTCGTTCTGTTTTTAATTTAGAAGGTGTTAATGGTGGTTCTCTTTATGTTAACAAACATGCGTTT
CATACACCAGCATATGATAAACGTGCTTTTGTTAAATTAAAACCTATGCCCTTTTTTTACTTTGATGACA
GTGATTGTGATGTTGTGCAAGAACAAGTTAATTATGTACCCCTTCGCGCTAGTAGTTGTGTTACTCGTTG
TAATATAGGTGGTGCTGTTTGTTCAAAACATGCAAATTTGTATCAAAAATATGTTGAGGCATATAATACA
TTTACACAGGCAGGTTTTAACATTTGGGTACCACATAGTTTTGATGTTTATAATTTGTGGCAAATTTTTA
TTGAAACTAATTTACAATAA
